Addgene plasmid #157235: pD649-HAsp-KIR2DS2-COMP5AP-AviTag-9xHis
Purpose: Mammalian expression of cell-surface protein extracellular domain fused to COMP5AP-AviTag-9xHis. Protein is secreted from cells.
Depositing lab: Chris Garcia. Depositing organization: Stanford University. Publication: A Human IgSF Cell-Surface Interactome Reveals a Complex Network of Protein-Protein Interactions. Wojtowicz WM, Vielmetter J, Fernandes RA, Siepe DH, Eastman CL, Chisholm GB, Cox S, Klock H, Anderson PW, Rue SM, Miller JJ, Glaser SM, Bragstad ML, Vance J, Lam AW, Lesley SA, Zinn K, Garcia KC. Cell. 2020 Aug 20;182(4):1027-1043.e17. doi: 10.1016/j.cell.2020.07.025. PubMed 32822567.
Backbone
  Vector backbone: pD649
  Backbone size w/o insert (bp): 7153
  Vector type: Mammalian Expression
Growth in bacteria
  Bacterial resistance: Ampicillin, 100 μg/mL
  Growth temperature: 37°C
  Growth strain: DH5alpha
  Copy number: High Copy
Gene/Insert
  Gene/Insert name: KIR2DS2 (alt name: KI2S2)
  Species: H. sapiens (human)
  Insert size (bp): 672
  Entrez Gene: KIR2DS2 (a.k.a. 183ActI, CD158J, CD158b, KIR-2DS2, KIR2DL1, NKAT-5, NKAT5, cl-49)
  Promoter: CMV/SP6
  Tag / fusion protein: COMP5AP-AviTag-9xHis (C terminal on backbone)
  Cloning method: Restriction Enzyme; 5′ cloning site GCGGCCGC (not destroyed); 3′ cloning site GGCGCGCC (not destroyed)
  Sequencing primers: 5′ ATTTAGGTGACACTATAG; 3′ CGTCGCACTCCATCACGGTG
Resource information
  A portion of this plasmid was derived from a plasmid made by: synthesis by ThermoFisher
Terms and licenses: Academic/Nonprofit Terms; Industry Terms: Not Available to Industry
Depositor comments: Some plasmids in this collection may have an IS4-like element ISVsa5 family transposase upstream of the CMV promoter.
How to cite: pD649-HAsp-KIR2DS2-COMP5AP-AviTag-9xHis was a gift from Chris Garcia (Addgene plasmid # 157235 ; http://n2t.net/addgene:157235 ; RRID:Addgene_157235)
