[The description below was written by a language model from this plasmid's Addgene catalogue record and pLannotate feature annotations shown in this document.]
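Description:
pD649-HAsp-KIR2DS2-COMP5AP-AviTag-9xHis is a mammalian expression plasmid on the pD649 backbone, designed to produce the extracellular domain of the human natural killer cell receptor KIR2DS2 (CD158J) as a secreted fusion protein. It is propagated in E. coli as a high-copy plasmid through a ColE1/pUC-type origin with ampicillin selection (AmpR). The annotated sequence also carries an SV40 promoter/EM7 promoter cassette driving a puromycin resistance gene with an SV40 polyadenylation signal, which could in principle support selection in mammalian cells. Small fragments annotated as KanR, lacZα, ble and f1 ori appear to be backbone remnants rather than functional elements.

The expression unit uses the CMV enhancer and immediate early promoter, followed by a fragment of CMV intron A and an SP6 promoter, and ends in a bGH polyadenylation signal. The open reading frame begins with a secretion signal: the plasmid name indicates an HA signal peptide, although the automated annotation labels this region as a fragment of an IgH signal sequence. The synthesized KIR2DS2 ectodomain sits between retained NotI and AscI sites, so ectodomains can be swapped across the collection. Downstream on the backbone are the coiled-coil region of rat cartilage oligomeric matrix protein (COMP), which pentamerizes the fusion to raise binding avidity, human placental alkaline phosphatase as an enzymatic reporter, an AviTag for site-specific biotinylation, and a polyhistidine tag for purification (named 9xHis, annotated as 8xHis).

The construct belongs to a set built for a screen of human IgSF cell-surface protein interactions, a setting in which a multimeric, enzyme-tagged secreted ectodomain helps detect weak extracellular binding. The depositor notes that some plasmids in the collection may carry an IS4-like transposase insertion upstream of the CMV promoter; no such feature is annotated here.
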