Features (pLannotate 1.2.2; 24 found; start..end, strand, type, name):
    119..143     -  CDS            KanR (fragment): aminoglycoside phosphotransferase; aph(3')-Ia; confers resistance to kanamycin
    254..842     +  rep_origin     ori: high-copy-number ColE1/pMB1/pBR322/pUC origin of replication
   1067..1084    +  terminator     rrnB T2 terminator (fragment): transcription terminator T2 from the E. coli rrnB gene
   1109..1128    -  CDS            lacZα (fragment): LacZα fragment of β-galactosidase; lacZ fragment
   1584..1600    +  protein_bind   lac operator: The lac repressor binds to the lac operator to inhibit transcription in E. coli. This inhibition can be relieved by adding lactose or isopropyl-β-D-thiogalactopyranoside (IPTG). lac repressor encoded by lacI
   1843..2146    +  enhancer       CMV enhancer: human cytomegalovirus immediate early enhancer
   2147..2350    +  promoter       CMV promoter: human cytomegalovirus (CMV) immediate early promoter
   2486..2529    +  intron         CMV intron (fragment): modified intron A from human cytomegalovirus
   2581..2599    +  promoter       SP6 promoter: promoter for bacteriophage SP6 RNA polymerase
   2603..2640    +  CDS            IgH signal sequence (fragment): signal sequence from the mouse immunoglobulin heavy chain variable region
   2722..3420    +  CDS            KIR2DS2 (fragment): KI2S2_HUMAN - Also known as CD158J, NKAT5. Experimental evidence at protein level: Swiss-Prot protein existence level 1. Receptor on natural killer (NK) cells for HLA-C alleles. Does not inhibit the activity of NK cells. From Homo sapiens (Human).
   3517..3696    +  CDS            Comp (fragment): COMP_RAT - Experimental evidence at protein level: Swiss-Prot protein existence level 1. May play a role in the structural integrity of cartilage via its interaction with other extracellular matrix proteins such as the collagens and fibronectin. Can mediate the interaction of chondrocytes with the cartilage extracellular matrix through interaction with cell surface integrin receptors. Could play a role in the pathogenesis of osteoarthritis. Potent suppressor of apoptosis in both primary chondrocytes and transformed cells. Suppresses apoptosis by blocking the activation of caspase-3 and by indu
   3684..5136    +  CDS            SEAP (fragment): secreted alkaline phosphatase from human placenta The natural enzyme has a C-terminal transmembrane sequence that is replaced by a GPI anchor.
   5161..5202    +  CDS            AviTag™ (fragment): peptide tag that allows for enzymatic biotinylation
   5206..5229    +  CDS            8xHis: 8xHis affinity tag
   5375..5486    +  polyA_signal   bGH poly(A) signal: bovine growth hormone polyadenylation signal
   5487..5595    +  rep_origin     f1 ori (fragment): f1 bacteriophage origin of replication; arrow indicates direction of (+) strand synthesis
   5609..5938    +  promoter       SV40 promoter: SV40 enhancer and early promoter
   5986..6033    +  promoter       EM7 promoter: synthetic bacterial promoter&nbsp
   6052..6651    +  CDS            PuroR (fragment): puromycin N-acetyltransferase; pac from Streptomyces; confers resistance to puromycin
   6661..6786    +  CDS            ble (fragment): BLE_KLEPN - Experimental evidence at protein level: Swiss-Prot protein existence level 1. Binding protein with a strong affinity to the bleomycin family of antibiotics. Binds to CL990; an antimitotic-antibiotic compound. From Klebsiella pneumoniae.
   6781..6902    +  polyA_signal   SV40 poly(A) signal: SV40 polyadenylation signal
   6955..7815    -  CDS            AmpR: β-lactamase; bla; confers resistance to ampicillin, carbenicillin, and related antibiotics
   7818..89      -  promoter       AmpR promoter (fragment) (across the origin): bla
>Addgene plasmid #157235 | pD649-HAsp-KIR2DS2-COMP5AP-AviTag-9xHis | addgene full sequence | sequence record 495584 | Addgene NGS Result
TTTCAATATTATTGAAGCATTTATCAGGGTTATTGTCTCATGAGCGGATACATATTTGAATGTATTTAGA
AAAATAAACAAATAGGGGTCAGTGTTACAACCAATTAACCAATTCTGAACATTATCGCGAGCCCATTTAT
ACCTGAATATGGCTCATAACACCCCTTGCTCATGACCAAAATCCCTTAACGTGAGTTACGCGCGCGTCGT
TCCACTGAGCGTCAGACCCCGTAGAAAAGATCAAAGGATCTTCTTGAGATCCTTTTTTTCTGCGCGTAAT
CTGCTGCTTGCAAACAAAAAAACCACCGCTACCAGCGGTGGTTTGTTTGCCGGATCAAGAGCTACCAACT
CTTTTTCCGAAGGTAACTGGCTTCAGCAGAGCGCAGATACCAAATACTGTTCTTCTAGTGTAGCCGTAGT
TAGCCCACCACTTCAAGAACTCTGTAGCACCGCCTACATACCTCGCTCTGCTAATCCTGTTACCAGTGGC
TGCTGCCAGTGGCGATAAGTCGTGTCTTACCGGGTTGGACTCAAGACGATAGTTACCGGATAAGGCGCAG
CGGTCGGGCTGAACGGGGGGTTCGTGCACACAGCCCAGCTTGGAGCGAACGACCTACACCGAACTGAGAT
ACCTACAGCGTGAGCTATGAGAAAGCGCCACGCTTCCCGAAGGGAGAAAGGCGGACAGGTATCCGGTAAG
CGGCAGGGTCGGAACAGGAGAGCGCACGAGGGAGCTTCCAGGGGGAAACGCCTGGTATCTTTATAGTCCT
GTCGGGTTTCGCCACCTCTGACTTGAGCGTCGATTTTTGTGATGCTCGTCAGGGGGGCGGAGCCTATGGA
AAAACGCCAGCAACGCGGCCTTTTTACGGTTCCTGGCCTTTTGCTGGCCTTTTGCTCACATGTTCTTTCC
TGCGTTATCCCCTGATTCTGTGGATAACCGTATTACCGCCTTTGAGTGAGCTGATACCGCTCGCCGCAGC
CGAACGACCGAGCGCAGCGAGTCAGTGAGCGAGGAAGCGGAAGGCGAGAGTAGGGAACTGCCAGGCATCA
AACTAAGCAGAAGGCCCCTGACGGATGGCCTTTTTGCGTTTCTACAAACTCTTTCTGTGTTGTAAAACGA
CGGCCAGTCTTAAGCTCGGGCCCCCTGGGCGGTTCTGATAACGAGTAATCGTTAATCCGCAAATAACGTA
AAAACCCGCTTCGGCGGGTTTTTTTATGGGGGGAGTTTAGGGAAAGAGCATTTGTCAGAATATTTAAGGG
CGCCTGTCACTTTGCTTGATATATGAGAATTATTTAACCTTATAAATGAGAAAAAAGCAACGCACTTTAA
ATAAGATACGTTGCTTTTTCGATTGATGAACACCTATAATTAAACTATTCATCTATTATTTATGATTTTT
TGTATATACAATATTTCTAGTTTGTTAAAGAGAATTAAGAAAATAAATCTCGAAAATAATAAAGGGAAAA
TCAGTTTTTGATATCAAAATTATACATGTCAACGATAATACAAAATATAATACAAACTATAAGATGTTAT
CAGTATTTATTATCATTTAGAATAAATTTTGTGTCGCCCTTAATTGTGAGCGGATAACAATTACGAGCTT
CATGCACAGTGGCGTTGACTCAATATTGGCCATTAGCCATATTATTCATTGGTTATATAGCATAAATCAA
TATTGGCTATTGGCCATTGCATACGTTGTATCTATATCATAATATGTACATTTATATTGGCTCATGTCCA
ATATGACCGCCATGTTGGCATTGATTATTGACTAGTTATTAATAGTAATCAATTACGGGGTCATTAGTTC
ATAGCCCATATATGGAGTTCCGCGTTACATAACTTACGGTAAATGGCCCGCCTGGCTGACCGCCCAACGA
CCCCCGCCCATTGACGTCAATAATGACGTATGTTCCCATAGTAACGCCAATAGGGACTTTCCATTGACGT
CAATGGGTGGAGTATTTACGGTAAACTGCCCACTTGGCAGTACATCAAGTGTATCATATGCCAAGTACGC
CCCCTATTGACGTCAATGACGGTAAATGGCCCGCCTGGCATTATGCCCAGTACATGACCTTATGGGACTT
TCCTACTTGGCAGTACATCTACGTATTAGTCATCGCTATTACCATGGTGATGCGGTTTTGGCAGTACATC
AATGGGCGTGGATAGCGGTTTGACTCACGGGGATTTCCAAGTCTCCACCCCATTGACGTCAATGGGAGTT
TGTTTTGGCACCAAAATCAACGGGACTTTCCAAAATGTCGTAACAACTCCGCCCCATTGACGCAAATGGG
CGGTAGGCGTGTACGGTGGGAGGTCTATATAAGCAGAGCTCGTTTAGTGAACCGTCAGATCGCCTGGAGA
CGCCATCCACGCTGTTTTGACCTCCATAGAAGACACCGGGACCGATCCAGCCTCCGCGGCCGGGAACGGT
GCATTGGAACGCGGATTCCCCGTGCCAAGAGTGACGTAAGTACCGCCTATAGAGTCTATAGGCCCACCCC
CTTGGCTTCGTTAGAACGCGGCTACAATTAATACATAACCTTATGTATCATACACATACGATTTAGGTGA
CACTATAGAATAACATCCACTTTGCCTTTCTCTCCACAGGTGTCCACTCCCAGGTCCAACTGCACCTCGG
TTCTATCGAAAACGCGCCTGCTAGCGCCACCATGAAGACCATCATTGCCCTGAGCTACATCTTCTGCCTG
GTGTTCGCTGCGGCCGCCCATGAAGGCGTGCACAGAAAACCTTCTCTGCTGGCCCATCCTGGACCTCTGG
TCAAGAGCGAAGAGACAGTGATCCTGCAGTGTTGGAGCGACGTCCGCTTCGAGCACTTTCTGCTGCACAG
AGAGGGCAAGTACAAGGACACACTGCACCTGATCGGAGAGCACCACGATGGCGTGTCCAAGGCCAATTTC
AGCATCGGCCCCATGATGCAGGATCTGGCCGGCACATACAGATGCTACGGCTCTGTGACACACAGCCCCT
ATCAGCTGTCTGCCCCTAGCGATCCCCTGGATATCGTGATCACCGGCCTGTACGAGAAGCCTAGCCTGTC
TGCTCAGCCTGGACCTACAGTTCTGGCTGGCGAAAGCGTGACCCTGAGCTGTAGCAGCAGATCCAGCTAC
GACATGTACCACCTGTCCAGAGAAGGCGAGGCCCACGAGAGAAGATTCAGCGCCGGACCTAAAGTGAACG
GCACCTTCCAGGCCGATTTTCCACTGGGACCTGCCACACACGGCGGCACCTATAGATGCTTTGGCAGCTT
CAGAGACAGCCCTTACGAGTGGTCCAACAGCAGCGATCCTCTGCTGGTGTCTGTGACCGGCAATCCCAGC
AATAGCTGGCCTTCTCCAACCGAGCCTAGCAGCAAGACAGGCAACCCCAGACATCTGCATGGCGCGCCGG
AAGATCAAGTTGATCCAAGATTGATTGATGGCAAGGGCGGATCTCTGGAGGTGCTGTTCCAGGGACCAGG
CGGAAGCGGCAATCCCGGCGGCGATCTGGCCCCCCAGATGCTGCGCGAGCTGCAGGAGACCAATGCCGCC
CTGCAGGACGTGCGCGAGCTGCTGCGCCACCGCGTGAAGGAGATCACCTTCCTGAAGAACACCGTGATGG
AGTGCGACGCCTGCGGTATGCAGCCCTCTAGAGGCTCCGGCTCCATCATCCCAGTTGAGGAGGAGAACCC
GGACTTCTGGAACCGCGAGGCAGCCGAGGCCCTGGGTGCCGCCAAGAAGCTGCAGCCTGCACAGACAGCC
GCCAAGAACCTCATCATCTTCCTGGGCGATGGGATGGGGGTGTCTACGGTGACAGCTGCCAGGATCCTAA
AAGGGCAGAAGAAGGACAAACTGGGGCCTGAGATACCCCTGGCCATGGACCGCTTCCCATATGTGGCTCT
GTCCAAGACATACAATGTAGACAAACATGTGCCAGACAGTGGAGCCACAGCCACGGCCTACCTGTGCGGG
GTCAAGGGCAACTTCCAGACCATTGGCTTGAGTGCAGCCGCCCGCTTTAACCAGTGCAACACGACACGCG
GCAACGAGGTCATCTCCGTGATGAATCGGGCCAAGAAAGCAGGGAAGTCAGTGGGAGTGGTAACCACCAC
ACGAGTGCAGCACGCCTCGCCAGCCGGCACCTACGCCCACACGGTGAACCGCAACTGGTACTCGGACGCC
GACGTGCCTGCCTCGGCCCGCCAGGAGGGGTGCCAGGACATCGCTACGCAGCTCATCTCCAACATGGACA
TTGACGTGATCCTAGGTGGAGGCCGAAAGTACATGTTTCGCATGGGAACCCCAGACCCTGAGTACCCAGA
TGACTACAGCCAAGGTGGGACCAGGCTGGACGGGAAGAATCTGGTGCAGGAATGGCTGGCGAAGCGCCAG
GGTGCCCGGTATGTGTGGAACCGCACTGAGCTCATGCAGGCTTCCCTGGACCCGTCTGTGACCCATCTCA
TGGGTCTCTTTGAGCCTGGAGACATGAAATACGAGATCCACCGAGACTCCACACTGGACCCCTCCCTGAT
GGAGATGACAGAGGCTGCCCTGCGCCTGCTGAGCAGGAACCCCCGCGGCTTCTTCCTCTTCGTGGAGGGT
GGTCGCATCGACCATGGTCATCATGAAAGCAGGGCTTACCGGGCACTGACTGAGACGATCATGTTCGACG
ACGCCATTGAGAGGGCGGGCCAGCTCACCAGCGAGGAGGACACGCTGAGCCTCGTCACTGCCGACCACTC
CCACGTCTTCTCCTTCGGAGGCTACCCCCTGCGAGGGAGCTCCATCTTCGGGCTGGCCCCTGGCAAGGCC
CGGGACAGGAAGGCCTACACGGTCCTCCTATACGGAAACGGTCCAGGCTATGTGCTCAAGGACGGCGCCC
GGCCGGATGTTACCGAGAGCGAGAGCGGGAGCCCCGAGTATCGGCAGCAGTCAGCAGTGCCCCTGGACGA
AGAGACCCACGCAGGCGAGGACGTGGCGGTGTTCGCGCGCGGCCCGCAGGCGCACCTGGTTCACGGCGTG
CAGGAGCAGACCTTCATAGCGCACGTCATGGCCTTCGCCGCCTGCCTGGAGCCCTACACCGCCTGCGACC
TGGCGCCCCCCGCCGGCACCACCGACGCCGCGCACCCGGGTGGCGGAGGACTGAACGACATCTTCGAGGC
TCAGAAAATCGAATGGCACGAACATCACCATCACCATCACCATCACCATTAAGGCCGGCCTGTAGTCACT
GGCACAACGCGTTACCCGGTAAGCCAATCGGGTATACACGGTCGTCATACTGCAGACAGGGTTCTTCTAC
TTTGCAAGATAGTCTTGAGTAGTAAAATAAATAGATAGAGAAAATCAGCCTCGACTGTGCCTTCTAGTTG
CCAGCCATCTGTTGTTTGCCCCTCCCCCGTGCCTTCCTTGACCCTGGAAGGTGCCACTCCCACTGTCCTT
TCCTAATAAAATGAGGAAATTGCATCACAACACTCAACCCTATCTCGGTCTATTCTTTTGATTTATAAGG
GATTTTGCCGATTTCGGCCTATTGGTTAAAAAATGAGCTGATTTAACAAAAATTTAACGCGAATTAATTC
TGTGGAATGTGTGTCAGTTAGGGTGTGGAAAGTCCCCAGGCTCCCCAGCAGGCAGAAGTATGCAAAGCAT
GCATCTCAATTAGTCAGCAACCAGGTGTGGAAAGTCCCCAGGCTCCCCAGCAGGCAGAAGTATGCAAAGC
ATGCATCTCAATTAGTCAGCAACCATAGTCCCGCCCCTAACTCCGCCCATCCCGCCCCTAACTCCGCCCA
GTTCCGCCCATTCTCCGCCCCATGGCTGACTAATTTTTTTTATTTATGCAGAGGCCGAGGCCGCCTCTGC
CTCTGAGCTATTCCAGAAGTAGTGAGGAGGCTTTTTTGGAGGCCTAGGCTTTTGCAAAAAGCTCCCGGGA
GCTTGTATATCCATTTTCGGATCTGATCAGCACGTGTTGACAATTAATCATCGGCATAGTATATCGGCAT
AGTATAATACGACAAGGTGAGGAACTAAACCATGACCGAGTACAAGCCCACGGTGCGCCTCGCCACCCGC
GACGACGTCCCCAGGGCCGTACGCACCCTCGCCGCCGCGTTCGCCGACTACCCCGCCACGCGCCACACCG
TCGATCCGGACCGCCACATCGAGCGGGTCACCGAGCTGCAAGAACTCTTCCTCACGCGCGTCGGGCTCGA
CATCGGCAAGGTGTGGGTCGCGGACGACGGCGCCGCGGTGGCGGTCTGGACCACGCCGGAGAGCGTCGAA
GCGGGGGCGGTGTTCGCCGAGATCGGCCCGCGCATGGCCGAGTTGAGCGGTTCCCGGCTGGCCGCGCAGC
AACAGATGGAAGGCCTCCTGGCGCCGCACCGGCCCAAGGAGCCCGCGTGGTTCCTGGCCACCGTCGGCGT
CTCGCCCGACCACCAGGGCAAGGGTCTGGGCAGCGCCGTCGTGCTCCCCGGAGTGGAGGCGGCCGAGCGC
GCCGGGGTGCCCGCCTTCCTGGAGACATCCGCGCCCCGCAACCTCCCCTTCTACGAGCGGCTCGGCTTCA
CCGTCACCGCCGACGTCGAGGTGCCCGAAGGACCGCGCACCTGGTGCATGACCCGCAAGCCCGGTGCCTG
ACACGTGCTACGAGATTTCGATTCCACCGCCGCCTTCTATGAAAGGTTGGGCTTCGGAATCGTTTTCCGG
GACGCCGGCTGGATGATCCTCCAGCGCGGGGATCTCATGCTGGAGTTCTTCGCCCACCCCAACTTGTTTA
TTGCAGCTTATAATGGTTACAAATAAAGCAATAGCATCACAAATTTCACAAATAAAGCATTTTTTTCACT
GCATTCTAGTTGTGGTTTGTCCAAACTCATCAATGTATCTTATCATGTCTGTATACCGTCGACCTCTAGC
TAGAGCTTGGCGTAATCATGGTCATTACCAATGCTTAATCAGTGAGGCACCTATCTCAGCGATCTGTCTA
TTTCGTTCATCCATAGTTGCCTGACTCCCCGTCGTGTAGATAACTACGATACGGGAGGGCTTACCATCTG
GCCCCAGCGCTGCGATGATACCGCGAGAACCACGCTCACCGGCTCCGGATTTATCAGCAATAAACCAGCC
AGCCGGAAGGGCCGAGCGCAGAAGTGGTCCTGCAACTTTATCCGCCTCCATCCAGTCTATTAATTGTTGC
CGGGAAGCTAGAGTAAGTAGTTCGCCAGTTAATAGTTTGCGCAACGTTGTTGCCATCGCTACAGGCATCG
TGGTGTCACGCTCGTCGTTTGGTATGGCTTCATTCAGCTCCGGTTCCCAACGATCAAGGCGAGTTACATG
ATCCCCCATGTTGTGCAAAAAAGCGGTTAGCTCCTTCGGTCCTCCGATCGTTGTCAGAAGTAAGTTGGCC
GCAGTGTTATCACTCATGGTTATGGCAGCACTGCATAATTCTCTTACTGTCATGCCATCCGTAAGATGCT
TTTCTGTGACTGGTGAGTACTCAACCAAGTCATTCTGAGAATAGTGTATGCGGCGACCGAGTTGCTCTTG
CCCGGCGTCAATACGGGATAATACCGCGCCACATAGCAGAACTTTAAAAGTGCTCATCATTGGAAAACGT
TCTTCGGGGCGAAAACTCTCAAGGATCTTACCGCTGTTGAGATCCAGTTCGATGTAACCCACTCGTGCAC
CCAACTGATCTTCAGCATCTTTTACTTTCACCAGCGTTTCTGGGTGAGCAAAAACAGGAAGGCAAAATGC
CGCAAAAAAGGGAATAAGGGCGACACGGAAATGTTGAATACTCATATTCTTCCTT
