>Addgene plasmid #157235 | pD649-HAsp-KIR2DS2-COMP5AP-AviTag-9xHis | depositor partial sequence | sequence record 303580 | insert (extracellular domain)
CATGAAGGCGTGCACAGAAAACCTTCTCTGCTGGCCCATCCTGGACCTCTGGTCAAGAGCGAAGAGACAG
TGATCCTGCAGTGTTGGAGCGACGTCCGCTTCGAGCACTTTCTGCTGCACAGAGAGGGCAAGTACAAGGA
CACACTGCACCTGATCGGAGAGCACCACGATGGCGTGTCCAAGGCCAATTTCAGCATCGGCCCCATGATG
CAGGATCTGGCCGGCACATACAGATGCTACGGCTCTGTGACACACAGCCCCTATCAGCTGTCTGCCCCTA
GCGATCCCCTGGATATCGTGATCACCGGCCTGTACGAGAAGCCTAGCCTGTCTGCTCAGCCTGGACCTAC
AGTTCTGGCTGGCGAAAGCGTGACCCTGAGCTGTAGCAGCAGATCCAGCTACGACATGTACCACCTGTCC
AGAGAAGGCGAGGCCCACGAGAGAAGATTCAGCGCCGGACCTAAAGTGAACGGCACCTTCCAGGCCGATT
TTCCACTGGGACCTGCCACACACGGCGGCACCTATAGATGCTTTGGCAGCTTCAGAGACAGCCCTTACGA
GTGGTCCAACAGCAGCGATCCTCTGCTGGTGTCTGTGACCGGCAATCCCAGCAATAGCTGGCCTTCTCCA
ACCGAGCCTAGCAGCAAGACAGGCAACCCCAGACATCTGCAT
